Addgene plasmid #248130: pFUW-SNAP25B-V48F
Purpose: Mammalian expression lentiviral vector encoding the Synaptosomal-Associated Protein (SNAP-25) with V48F mutation
Depositing lab: Ege Kavalali. Depositing organization: Vanderbilt University. Publication: Role of Aberrant Spontaneous Neurotransmission in SNAP25-Associated Encephalopathies. Alten B, Zhou Q, Shin OH, Esquivies L, Lin PY, White KI, Sun R, Chung WK, Monteggia LM, Brunger AT, Kavalali ET. Neuron. 2021 Jan 6;109(1):59-72.e5. doi: 10.1016/j.neuron.2020.10.012. Epub 2020 Nov 3. PubMed 33147442.
Backbone
  Vector backbone: pFUW
  Backbone size w/o insert (bp): 9124
  Vector type: Mammalian Expression
Growth in bacteria
  Bacterial resistance: Ampicillin, 100 μg/mL
  Growth temperature: 37°C
  Growth strain: DH5alpha
  Copy number: High Copy
Gene/Insert
  Gene/Insert name: SNAP25B-V48F
  Species: H. sapiens (human)
  Insert size (bp): 1185
  Mutation: V48F
  Entrez Gene: SNAP25 (a.k.a. CMS18, RIC-4, RIC4, SEC9, SNAP, SNAP-25, SUP, bA416N4.2, dJ1068F16.2)
  Promoter: Ubiquitin
  Cloning method: Restriction Enzyme; 5′ cloning site EcoRI (not destroyed); 3′ cloning site BamHI (not destroyed)
  Sequencing primers: 5′ ttgaaatgtaatcatttgggtc; 3′ aggttgattatcgataagcttg
Resource information
  A portion of this plasmid was derived from a plasmid made by: Dr. David Baltimore
Terms and licenses: Academic/Nonprofit Terms; Industry Terms: Not Available to Industry
Depositor comments: Human SNAP25B with a silent mutation at residue #3 GAA for GAG [E]
How to cite: pFUW-SNAP25B-V48F was a gift from Ege Kavalali (Addgene plasmid # 248130 ; http://n2t.net/addgene:248130 ; RRID:Addgene_248130)
