[The description below was written by a language model from this plasmid's Addgene catalogue record and pLannotate feature annotations shown in this document.]
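Description:
pFUW-SNAP25B-V48F is an HIV-1-based lentiviral transfer plasmid for mammalian expression, built on the pFUW backbone and carrying human SNAP25B with the V48F substitution. It is propagated in E. coli as a high-copy plasmid through a ColE1/pUC-type origin with ampicillin selection (AmpR). The backbone also carries an f1 origin and an SV40/EM7-driven BleoR (Zeocin resistance) cassette with an SV40 poly(A) signal, which lies outside the LTR-flanked region and so would not be packaged into virus.

The viral portion begins with a CMV enhancer/promoter fused to a truncated 5' LTR, an arrangement that drives genomic RNA transcription in packaging cells. It is followed by the Ψ packaging signal with a gag fragment, the Rev response element for nuclear export of unspliced RNA, and the cPPT/CTS that aids nuclear import of the reverse-transcribed genome. Inside this frame, the human ubiquitin C promoter drives the SNAP25 coding sequence, cloned between EcoRI and BamHI sites. A WPRE downstream enhances transcript expression, and a truncated 3' LTR and bGH poly(A) signal close the unit.

The annotated SNAP25 ORF spans about 620 bp, shorter than the 1185 bp insert size listed. The annotation tool matched it to the bovine protein, but the record gives the species as human. The depositor notes a silent change at codon 3. No epitope tag or fluorescent reporter is annotated.

SNAP-25 is a t-SNARE that acts in synaptic vesicle fusion. According to the associated publication title, the construct was used to study aberrant spontaneous neurotransmission in SNAP25-associated encephalopathies.
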