Features (pLannotate 1.2.2; 31 found; start..end, strand, type, name):
     30..82      -  misc_feature   bom (fragment): basis of mobility region from pBR322
    237..616     +  enhancer       CMV enhancer: human cytomegalovirus immediate early enhancer
    617..816     +  promoter       CMV promoter: human cytomegalovirus (CMV) immediate early promoter
    834..1014    +  LTR            5' LTR (truncated): truncated 5' long terminal repeat (LTR) from HIV-1
   1061..1186    +  misc_feature   HIV-1 Ψ: packaging signal of human immunodeficiency virus type 1
   1170..1533    +  CDS            HIV-1 gag (fragment): gag protein from human immunodeficiency virus 1; gag
   1679..1912    +  misc_feature   RRE: The Rev response element (RRE) of HIV-1 allows for Rev-dependent mRNA export from the nucleus to the cytoplasm.
   2289..2389    +  CDS            Rev (fragment): human immunodeficiency virus 1 (HIV-1) Rev protein; rev; enhances nuclear export of unspliced and incompletely spliced viral mRNAs
   2439..2556    +  misc_feature   cPPT/CTS: central polypurine tract and central termination sequence of HIV-1
   2621..3832    +  promoter       UbC promoter: human ubiquitin C promoter
   3843..3865    -  misc_feature   MCS (fragment): pUC18/19 multiple cloning site
   3872..4489    +  CDS            SNAP25: SNP25_BOVIN - Experimental evidence at protein level: Swiss-Prot protein existence level 1. t-SNARE involved in the molecular regulation of neurotransmitter release. May play an important role in the synaptic function of specific neuronal systems. Associates with proteins involved in vesicle docking and membrane fusion. Regulates plasma membrane recycling through its interaction with CENPF. Modulates the gating characteristics of the delayed rectifier voltage-dependent potassium channel KCNB1 in pancreatic beta cells (By similarity). From Bos taurus (Bovine).
   4505..4528    +  misc_feature   MCS (fragment): pBluescript multiple cloning site
   4528..5116    +  misc_feature   WPRE: woodchuck hepatitis virus posttranscriptional regulatory element
   5053..5634    +  CDS            nef (fragment): NEF_HV1H2 - Experimental evidence at protein level: Swiss-Prot protein existence level 1. Extracellular Nef protein targets CD4(+) T-lymphocytes for apoptosis by interacting with CXCR4 surface receptors. From Human immunodeficiency virus type 1 group M subtype B (isolate HXB2) (HIV-1).
   5641..5821    +  LTR            5' LTR (truncated): truncated 5' long terminal repeat (LTR) from HIV-1
   5853..6077    +  polyA_signal   bGH poly(A) signal: bovine growth hormone polyadenylation signal
   6081..6102    +  promoter       SV40 promoter (fragment): SV40 enhancer and early promoter
   6123..6551    +  rep_origin     f1 ori (sequence partly withheld): f1 bacteriophage origin of replication; arrow indicates direction of (+) strand synthesis
   6565..6894    +  promoter       SV40 promoter: SV40 enhancer and early promoter
   6942..6989    +  promoter       EM7 promoter: synthetic bacterial promoter&nbsp
   7008..7382    +  CDS            BleoR: antibiotic-binding protein; Sh ble from Streptoalloteichus hindustanus; confers resistance to bleomycin, phleomycin, and Zeocin™
   7392..7517    +  CDS            ble (fragment): BLE_KLEPN - Experimental evidence at protein level: Swiss-Prot protein existence level 1. Binding protein with a strong affinity to the bleomycin family of antibiotics. Binds to CL990; an antimitotic-antibiotic compound. From Klebsiella pneumoniae.
   7512..7633    +  polyA_signal   SV40 poly(A) signal: SV40 polyadenylation signal
   7706..7722    -  protein_bind   lac operator: The lac repressor binds to the lac operator to inhibit transcription in E. coli. This inhibition can be relieved by adding lactose or isopropyl-β-D-thiogalactopyranoside (IPTG). lac repressor encoded by lacI
   7730..7760    -  promoter       lac promoter: promoter for the E. coli lac operon
   7775..7796    -  protein_bind   CAP binding site: CAP binding activates transcription in the presence of cAMP. E. coli catabolite activator protein
   7809..7901    -  CDS            lacI (fragment): lac repressor; lacI; The lac repressor binds to the lac operator to inhibit transcription in E. coli. This inhibition can be relieved by adding lactose or isopropyl-β-D-thiogalactopyranoside (IPTG).
   8084..8672    -  rep_origin     ori: high-copy-number ColE1/pMB1/pBR322/pUC origin of replication
   8843..9703    -  CDS            AmpR: β-lactamase; bla; confers resistance to ampicillin, carbenicillin, and related antibiotics
   9704..9808    -  promoter       AmpR promoter: bla
>Addgene plasmid #248130 | pFUW-SNAP25B-V48F | addgene full sequence | sequence record 493389 | Addgene NGS Result
TCGACGGATCGGGAGATCTCCCGATCCCCTATGGTGCACTCTCAGTACAATCTGCTCTGATGCCGCATAG
TTAAGCCAGTATCTGCTCCCTGCTTGTGTGTTGGAGGTCGCTGAGTAGTGCGCGAGCAAAATTTAAGCTA
CAACAAGGCAAGGCTTGACCGACAATTGCATGAAGAATCTGCTTAGGGTTAGGCGTTTTGCGCTGCTTCG
CGATGTACGGGCCAGATATACGCGTTGACATTGATTATTGACTAGTTATTAATAGTAATCAATTACGGGG
TCATTAGTTCATAGCCCATATATGGAGTTCCGCGTTACATAACTTACGGTAAATGGCCCGCCTGGCTGAC
CGCCCAACGACCCCCGCCCATTGACGTCAATAATGACGTATGTTCCCATAGTAACGCCAATAGGGACTTT
CCATTGACGTCAATGGGTGGAGTATTTACGGTAAACTGCCCACTTGGCAGTACATCAAGTGTATCATATG
CCAAGTACGCCCCCTATTGACGTCAATGACGGTAAATGGCCCGCCTGGCATTATGCCCAGTACATGACCT
TATGGGACTTTCCTACTTGGCAGTACATCTACGTATTAGTCATCGCTATTACCATGGTGATGCGGTTTTG
GCAGTACATCAATGGGCGTGGATAGCGGTTTGACTCACGGGGATTTCCAAGTCTCCACCCCATTGACGTC
AATGGGAGTTTGTTTTGGCACCAAAATCAACGGGACTTTCCAAAATGTCGTAACAACTCCGCCCCATTGA
CGCAAATGGGCGGTAGGCGTGTACGGTGGGAGGTCTATATAAGCAGCGCGTTTTGCCTGTACTGGGTCTC
TCTGGTTAGACCAGATCTGAGCCTGGGAGCTCTCTGGCTAACTAGGGAACCCACTGCTTAAGCCTCAATA
AAGCTTGCCTTGAGTGCTTCAAGTAGTGTGTGCCCGTCTGTTGTGTGACTCTGGTAACTAGAGATCCCTC
AGACCCTTTTAGTCAGTGTGGAAAATCTCTAGCAGTGGCGCCCGAACAGGGACTTGAAAGCGAAAGGGAA
ACCAGAGGAGCTCTCTCGACGCAGGACTCGGCTTGCTGAAGCGCGCACGGCAAGAGGCGAGGGGCGGCGA
CTGGTGAGTACGCCAAAAATTTTGACTAGCGGAGGCTAGAAGGAGAGAGATGGGTGCGAGAGCGTCAGTA
TTAAGCGGGGGAGAATTAGATCGCGATGGGAAAAAATTCGGTTAAGGCCAGGGGGAAAGAAAAAATATAA
ATTAAAACATATAGTATGGGCAAGCAGGGAGCTAGAACGATTCGCAGTTAATCCTGGCCTGTTAGAAACA
TCAGAAGGCTGTAGACAAATACTGGGACAGCTACAACCATCCCTTCAGACAGGATCAGAAGAACTTAGAT
CATTATATAATACAGTAGCAACCCTCTATTGTGTGCATCAAAGGATAGAGATAAAAGACACCAAGGAAGC
TTTAGACAAGATAGAGGAAGAGCAAAACAAAAGTAAGACCACCGCACAGCAAGCGGCCGCTGATCTTCAG
ACCTGGAGGAGGAGATATGAGGGACAATTGGAGAAGTGAATTATATAAATATAAAGTAGTAAAAATTGAA
CCATTAGGAGTAGCACCCACCAAGGCAAAGAGAAGAGTGGTGCAGAGAGAAAAAAGAGCAGTGGGAATAG
GAGCTTTGTTCCTTGGGTTCTTGGGAGCAGCAGGAAGCACTATGGGCGCAGCGTCAATGACGCTGACGGT
ACAGGCCAGACAATTATTGTCTGGTATAGTGCAGCAGCAGAACAATTTGCTGAGGGCTATTGAGGCGCAA
CAGCATCTGTTGCAACTCACAGTCTGGGGCATCAAGCAGCTCCAGGCAAGAATCCTGGCTGTGGAAAGAT
ACCTAAAGGATCAACAGCTCCTGGGGATTTGGGGTTGCTCTGGAAAACTCATTTGCACCACTGCTGTGCC
TTGGAATGCTAGTTGGAGTAATAAATCTCTGGAACAGATTTGGAATCACACGACCTGGATGGAGTGGGAC
AGAGAAATTAACAATTACACAAGCTTAATACACTCCTTAATTGAAGAATCGCAAAACCAGCAAGAAAAGA
ATGAACAAGAATTATTGGAATTAGATAAATGGGCAAGTTTGTGGAATTGGTTTAACATAACAAATTGGCT
GTGGTATATAAAATTATTCATAATGATAGTAGGAGGCTTGGTAGGTTTAAGAATAGTTTTTGCTGTACTT
TCTATAGTGAATAGAGTTAGGCAGGGATATTCACCATTATCGTTTCAGACCCACCTCCCAACCCCGAGGG
GACCCGACAGGCCCGAAGGAATAGAAGAAGAAGGTGGAGAGAGAGACAGAGACAGATCCATTCGATTAGT
GAACGGATCGGCACTGCGTGCGCCAATTCTGCAGACAAATGGCAGTATTCATCCACAATTTTAAAAGAAA
AGGGGGGATTGGGGGGTACAGTGCAGGGGAAAGAATAGTAGACATAATAGCAACAGACATACAAACTAAA
GAATTACAAAAACAAATTACAAAAATTCAAAATTTTCGGGTTTATTACAGGGACAGCAGAGATCCAGTTT
GGTTAATTAACCCGTGTCGGCTCCAGATCTGGCCTCCGCGCCGGGTTTTGGCGCCTCCCGCGGGCGCCCC
CCTCCTCACGGCGAGCGCTGCCACGTCAGACGAAGGGCGCAGCGAGCGTCCTGATCCTTCCGCCCGGACG
CTCAGGACAGCGGCCCGCTGCTCATAAGACTCGGCCTTAGAACCCCAGTATCAGCAGAAGGACATTTTAG
GACGGGACTTGGGTGACTCTAGGGCACTGGTTTTCTTTCCAGAGAGCGGAACAGGCGAGGAAAAGTAGTC
CCTTCTCGGCGATTCTGCGGAGGGATCTCCGTGGGGCGGTGAACGCCGATGATTATATAAGGACGCGCCG
GGTGTGGCACAGCTAGTTCCGTCGCAGCCGGGATTTGGGTCGCGGTTCTTGTTTGTGGATCGCTGTGATC
GTCACTTGGTGAGTAGCGGGCTGCTGGGCTGGCCGGGGCTTTCGTGGCCGCCGGGCCGCTCGGTGGGACG
GAAGCGTGTGGAGAGACCGCCAAGGGCTGTAGTCTGGGTCCGCGAGCAAGGTTGCCCTGAACTGGGGGTT
GGGGGGAGCGCAGCAAAATGGCGGCTGTTCCCGAGTCTTGAATGGAAGACGCTTGTGAGGCGGGCTGTGA
GGTCGTTGAAACAAGGTGGGGGGCATGGTGGGCGGCAAGAACCCAAGGTCTTGAGGCCTTCGCTAATGCG
GGAAAGCTCTTATTCGGGTGAGATGGGCTGGGGCACCATCTGGGGACCCTGACGTGAAGTTTGTCACTGA
CTGGAGAACTCGGTTTGTCGTCTGTTGCGGGGGCGGCAGTTATGGCGGTGCCGTTGGGCAGTGCACCCGT
ACCTTTGGGAGCGCGCGCCCTCGTCGTGTCGTGACGTCACCCGTTCTGTTGGCTTATAATGCAGGGTGGG
GCCACCTGCCGGTAGGTGTGCGGTAGGCTTTTCTCCGTCGCAGGACGCAGGGTTCGGGCCTAGGGTAGGC
TCTCCTGAATCGACAGGCGCCGGACCTCTGGTGAGGGGAGGGATAAGTGAGGCGTCAGTTTCTTTGGTCG
GTTTTATGTACCTATCTTCTTAAGTAGCTGAAGCTCCGGTTTTGAACTATGCGCTCGGGGTTGGCGAGTG
TGTTTTGTGAAGTTTTTTAGGCACCTTTTGAAATGTAATCATTTGGGTCAATATGTAATTTTCAGTGTTA
GACTAGTAAATTGTCCGCTAAATTCTGGCCGTTTTTGGCTTTTTTGTTAGACGAAGCTTGGGCTGCAGGT
CGACTCTAGAGGATCGAATTCATGGCCGAGGACGCAGACATGCGCAATGAGCTGGAGGAGATGCAGCGAA
GGGCTGACCAGTTGGCTGATGAGTCGCTGGAAAGCACCCGTCGTATGCTGCAACTGGTTGAAGAGAGTAA
AGATGCTGGTATCAGGACTTTGTTTATGTTGGATGAACAAGGAGAACAACTGGAACGCATTGAGGAAGGG
ATGGACCAAATCAATAAGGACATGAAAGAAGCAGAAAAGAATTTGACGGACCTAGGAAAATTCTGCGGGC
TTTGTGTGTGTCCCTGTAACAAGCTTAAATCAAGTGATGCTTACAAAAAAGCCTGGGGCAATAATCAGGA
CGGAGTGGTGGCCAGCCAGCCTGCTCGTGTAGTGGACGAACGGGAGCAGATGGCCATCAGTGGCGGCTTC
ATCCGCAGGGTAACAAATGATGCCCGAGAAAATGAAATGGATGAAAACCTAGAGCAGGTGAGCGGCATCA
TCGGGAACCTCCGTCACATGGCCCTGGATATGGGCAATGAGATCGATACACAGAATCGCCAGATCGACAG
GATCATGGAGAAGGCTGATTCCAACAAAACCAGAATTGATGAGGCCAACCAACGTGCAACAAAGATGCTG
GGAAGTGGTTAAGGATCCGTTAACAATTCGATATCAAGCTTATCGATAATCAACCTCTGGATTACAAAAT
TTGTGAAAGATTGACTGGTATTCTTAACTATGTTGCTCCTTTTACGCTATGTGGATACGCTGCTTTAATG
CCTTTGTATCATGCTATTGCTTCCCGTATGGCTTTCATTTTCTCCTCCTTGTATAAATCCTGGTTGCTGT
CTCTTTATGAGGAGTTGTGGCCCGTTGTCAGGCAACGTGGCGTGGTGTGCACTGTGTTTGCTGACGCAAC
CCCCACTGGTTGGGGCATTGCCACCACCTGTCAGCTCCTTTCCGGGACTTTCGCTTTCCCCCTCCCTATT
GCCACGGCGGAACTCATCGCCGCCTGCCTTGCCCGCTGCTGGACAGGGGCTCGGCTGTTGGGCACTGACA
ATTCCGTGGTGTTGTCGGGGAAATCATCGTCCTTTCCTTGGCTGCTCGCCTGTGTTGCCACCTGGATTCT
GCGCGGGACGTCCTTCTGCTACGTCCCTTCGGCCCTCAATCCAGCGGACCTTCCTTCCCGCGGCCTGCTG
CCGGCTCTGCGGCCTCTTCCGCGTCTTCGCCTTCGCCCTCAGACGAGTCGGATCTCCCTTTGGGCCGCCT
CCCCGCATCGATACCGTCGACCTCGAGACCTAGAAAAACATGGAGCAATCACAAGTAGCAATACAGCAGC
TACCAATGCTGATTGTGCCTGGCTAGAAGCACAAGAGGAGGAGGAGGTGGGTTTTCCAGTCACACCTCAG
GTACCTTTAAGACCAATGACTTACAAGGCAGCTGTAGATCTTAGCCACTTTTTAAAAGAAAAGGGGGGAC
TGGAAGGGCTAATTCACTCCCAACGAAGACAAGATATCCTTGATCTGTGGATCTACCACACACAAGGCTA
CTTCCCTGATTGGCAGAACTACACACCAGGGCCAGGGATCAGATATCCACTGACCTTTGGATGGTGCTAC
AAGCTAGTACCAGTTGAGCAAGAGAAGGTAGAAGAAGCCAATGAAGGAGAGAACACCCGCTTGTTACACC
CTGTGAGCCTGCATGGGATGGATGACCCGGAGAGAGAAGTATTAGAGTGGAGGTTTGACAGCCGCCTAGC
ATTTCATCACATGGCCCGAGAGCTGCATCCGGACTGTACTGGGTCTCTCTGGTTAGACCAGATCTGAGCC
TGGGAGCTCTCTGGCTAACTAGGGAACCCACTGCTTAAGCCTCAATAAAGCTTGCCTTGAGTGCTTCAAG
TAGTGTGTGCCCGTCTGTTGTGTGACTCTGGTAACTAGAGATCCCTCAGACCCTTTTAGTCAGTGTGGAA
AATCTCTAGCAGGGCCCGTTTAAACCCGCTGATCAGCCTCGACTGTGCCTTCTAGTTGCCAGCCATCTGT
TGTTTGCCCCTCCCCCGTGCCTTCCTTGACCCTGGAAGGTGCCACTCCCACTGTCCTTTCCTAATAAAAT
GAGGAAATTGCATCGCATTGTCTGAGTAGGTGTCATTCTATTCTGGGGGGTGGGGTGGGGCAGGACAGCA
AGGGGGAGGATTGGGAAGACAATAGCAGGCATGCTGGGGATGCGGTGGGCTCTATGGCTTCTGAGGCGGA
AAGAACCAGCTGGGGCTCTAGGGGGTATCCCC
[124 nt withheld, positions 6123-6246]
C
[91 nt withheld, positions 6248-6338]
A
[49 nt withheld, positions 6340-6388]
CCTTTGACGTTGGAGTCCACGTTCTTT
[37 nt withheld, positions 6416-6452]
ACCCTATCTCGGTCTATTCTTTTGATTTATAAGGGATTTTGCCGATTTCGGCCTATTGGTTAAAAAATGA
GCTGATTTAACAAAAATTTAACGCGAATTAATTCTGTGGAATGTGTGTCAGTTAGGGTGTGGAAAGTCCC
CAGGCTCCCCAGCAGGCAGAAGTATGCAAAGCATGCATCTCAATTAGTCAGCAACCAGGTGTGGAAAGTC
CCCAGGCTCCCCAGCAGGCAGAAGTATGCAAAGCATGCATCTCAATTAGTCAGCAACCATAGTCCCGCCC
CTAACTCCGCCCATCCCGCCCCTAACTCCGCCCAGTTCCGCCCATTCTCCGCCCCATGGCTGACTAATTT
TTTTTATTTATGCAGAGGCCGAGGCCGCCTCTGCCTCTGAGCTATTCCAGAAGTAGTGAGGAGGCTTTTT
TGGAGGCCTAGGCTTTTGCAAAAAGCTCCCGGGAGCTTGTATATCCATTTTCGGATCTGATCAGCACGTG
TTGACAATTAATCATCGGCATAGTATATCGGCATAGTATAATACGACAAGGTGAGGAACTAAACCATGGC
CAAGTTGACCAGTGCCGTTCCGGTGCTCACCGCGCGCGACGTCGCCGGAGCGGTCGAGTTCTGGACCGAC
CGGCTCGGGTTCTCCCGGGACTTCGTGGAGGACGACTTCGCCGGTGTGGTCCGGGACGACGTGACCCTGT
TCATCAGCGCGGTCCAGGACCAGGTGGTGCCGGACAACACCCTGGCCTGGGTGTGGGTGCGCGGCCTGGA
CGAGCTGTACGCCGAGTGGTCGGAGGTCGTGTCCACGAACTTCCGGGACGCCTCCGGGCCGGCCATGACC
GAGATCGGCGAGCAGCCGTGGGGGCGGGAGTTCGCCCTGCGCGACCCGGCCGGCAACTGCGTGCACTTCG
TGGCCGAGGAGCAGGACTGACACGTGCTACGAGATTTCGATTCCACCGCCGCCTTCTATGAAAGGTTGGG
CTTCGGAATCGTTTTCCGGGACGCCGGCTGGATGATCCTCCAGCGCGGGGATCTCATGCTGGAGTTCTTC
GCCCACCCCAACTTGTTTATTGCAGCTTATAATGGTTACAAATAAAGCAATAGCATCACAAATTTCACAA
ATAAAGCATTTTTTTCACTGCATTCTAGTTGTGGTTTGTCCAAACTCATCAATGTATCTTATCATGTCTG
TATACCGTCGACCTCTAGCTAGAGCTTGGCGTAATCATGGTCATAGCTGTTTCCTGTGTGAAATTGTTAT
CCGCTCACAATTCCACACAACATACGAGCCGGAAGCATAAAGTGTAAAGCCTGGGGTGCCTAATGAGTGA
GCTAACTCACATTAATTGCGTTGCGCTCACTGCCCGCTTTCCAGTCGGGAAACCTGTCGTGCCAGCTGCA
TTAATGAATCGGCCAACGCGCGGGGAGAGGCGGTTTGCGTATTGGGCGCTCTTCCGCTTCCTCGCTCACT
GACTCGCTGCGCTCGGTCGTTCGGCTGCGGCGAGCGGTATCAGCTCACTCAAAGGCGGTAATACGGTTAT
CCACAGAATCAGGGGATAACGCAGGAAAGAACATGTGAGCAAAAGGCCAGCAAAAGGCCAGGAACCGTAA
AAAGGCCGCGTTGCTGGCGTTTTTCCATAGGCTCCGCCCCCCTGACGAGCATCACAAAAATCGACGCTCA
AGTCAGAGGTGGCGAAACCCGACAGGACTATAAAGATACCAGGCGTTTCCCCCTGGAAGCTCCCTCGTGC
GCTCTCCTGTTCCGACCCTGCCGCTTACCGGATACCTGTCCGCCTTTCTCCCTTCGGGAAGCGTGGCGCT
TTCTCATAGCTCACGCTGTAGGTATCTCAGTTCGGTGTAGGTCGTTCGCTCCAAGCTGGGCTGTGTGCAC
GAACCCCCCGTTCAGCCCGACCGCTGCGCCTTATCCGGTAACTATCGTCTTGAGTCCAACCCGGTAAGAC
ACGACTTATCGCCACTGGCAGCAGCCACTGGTAACAGGATTAGCAGAGCGAGGTATGTAGGCGGTGCTAC
AGAGTTCTTGAAGTGGTGGCCTAACTACGGCTACACTAGAAGAACAGTATTTGGTATCTGCGCTCTGCTG
AAGCCAGTTACCTTCGGAAAAAGAGTTGGTAGCTCTTGATCCGGCAAACAAACCACCGCTGGTAGCGGTG
GTTTTTTTGTTTGCAAGCAGCAGATTACGCGCAGAAAAAAAGGATCTCAAGAAGATCCTTTGATCTTTTC
TACGGGGTCTGACGCTCAGTGGAACGAAAACTCACGTTAAGGGATTTTGGTCATGAGATTATCAAAAAGG
ATCTTCACCTAGATCCTTTTAAATTAAAAATGAAGTTTTAAATCAATCTAAAGTATATATGAGTAAACTT
GGTCTGACAGTTACCAATGCTTAATCAGTGAGGCACCTATCTCAGCGATCTGTCTATTTCGTTCATCCAT
AGTTGCCTGACTCCCCGTCGTGTAGATAACTACGATACGGGAGGGCTTACCATCTGGCCCCAGTGCTGCA
ATGATACCGCGAGACCCACGCTCACCGGCTCCAGATTTATCAGCAATAAACCAGCCAGCCGGAAGGGCCG
AGCGCAGAAGTGGTCCTGCAACTTTATCCGCCTCCATCCAGTCTATTAATTGTTGCCGGGAAGCTAGAGT
AAGTAGTTCGCCAGTTAATAGTTTGCGCAACGTTGTTGCCATTGCTACAGGCATCGTGGTGTCACGCTCG
TCGTTTGGTATGGCTTCATTCAGCTCCGGTTCCCAACGATCAAGGCGAGTTACATGATCCCCCATGTTGT
GCAAAAAAGCGGTTAGCTCCTTCGGTCCTCCGATCGTTGTCAGAAGTAAGTTGGCCGCAGTGTTATCACT
CATGGTTATGGCAGCACTGCATAATTCTCTTACTGTCATGCCATCCGTAAGATGCTTTTCTGTGACTGGT
GAGTACTCAACCAAGTCATTCTGAGAATAGTGTATGCGGCGACCGAGTTGCTCTTGCCCGGCGTCAATAC
GGGATAATACCGCGCCACATAGCAGAACTTTAAAAGTGCTCATCATTGGAAAACGTTCTTCGGGGCGAAA
ACTCTCAAGGATCTTACCGCTGTTGAGATCCAGTTCGATGTAACCCACTCGTGCACCCAACTGATCTTCA
GCATCTTTTACTTTCACCAGCGTTTCTGGGTGAGCAAAAACAGGAAGGCAAAATGCCGCAAAAAAGGGAA
TAAGGGCGACACGGAAATGTTGAATACTCATACTCTTCCTTTTTCAATATTATTGAAGCATTTATCAGGG
TTATTGTCTCATGAGCGGATACATATTTGAATGTATTTAGAAAAATAAACAAATAGGGGTTCCGCGCACA
TTTCCCCGAAAAGTGCCACCTGACG
