>Addgene plasmid #248130 | pFUW-SNAP25B-V48F | depositor partial sequence | sequence record 489215 | SNAP25B-V48F seq using pFUW 5-sequencing primer
GACTAGTAAATTGTCCGCTAAATTCTGGCCGTTTTTGGCTTTTTTGTTAGACGAAGCTTGGGCTGCAGGT
CGACTCTAGAGGATCGAATTCATGGCCGAGGACGCAGACATGCGCAATGAGCTGGAGGAGATGCAGCGAA
GGGCTGACCAGTTGGCTGATGAGTCGCTGGAAAGCACCCGTCGTATGCTGCAACTGGTTGAAGAGAGTAA
AGATGCTGGTATCAGGACTTTGTTTATGTTGGATGAACAAGGAGAACAACTGGAACGCATTGAGGAAGGG
ATGGACCAAATCAATAAGGACATGAAAGAAGCAGAAAAGAATTTGACGGACCTAGGAAAATTCTGCGGGC
TTTGTGTGTGTCCCTGTAACAAGCTTAAATCAAGTGATGCTTACAAAAAAGCCTGGGGCAATAATCAGGA
CGGAGTGGTGGCCAGCCAGCCTGCTCGTGTAGTGGACGAACGGGAGCAGATGGCCATCAGTGGCGGCTTC
ATCCGCAGGGTAACAAATGATGCCCGAGAAAATGAAATGGATGAAAACCTAGAGCAGGTGAGCGGCATCA
TCGGGAACCTCCGTCACATGGCCCTGGATATGGGCAATGAGATCGATACACAGAATCGCCAGATCGACAG
GATCATGGAGAAGGCTGATTCCAACAAAACCAGAATTGATGAGGCCAACCAACGTGCAACAAAGATGCTG
GGAAGTGGTTAAGGATCCGTTAACAATTCGATATCAAGCTTATCGATAATCAACCTCTGGATTACAAAAT
TTGTGAAAGATTGACTGGTATTCTTAACTATGTTGCTCCTTTTACGCTATGTGGATACGCTGCTTTAATG
CCTTTGTATCATGCTATTGCTTCCCGTATGGCTTTCATTTTCTCCTCCTTGTATAAATCCTGG
